Addgene plasmid #119833: pET41a iGluf
Purpose: Production of recombinant iGluSnFR E25D fast variant, a single-wavelength glutamate indicator, in E. coli
Depositing lab: Katalin Torok. Depositing organization: City, University of London. Publication: Ultrafast glutamate sensors resolve high-frequency release at Schaffer collateral synapses. Helassa N, Durst CD, Coates C, Kerruth S, Arif U, Schulze C, Wiegert JS, Geeves M, Oertner TG, Torok K. Proc Natl Acad Sci U S A. 2018 May 7. pii: 1720648115. doi: 10.1073/pnas.1720648115. PubMed 29735711.
Backbone
  Vector backbone: pET41a
  Backbone manufacturer: EMD Biosciences
  Backbone size w/o insert (bp): 5933
  Total vector size (bp): 7496
  Vector type: Bacterial Expression
Growth in bacteria
  Bacterial resistance: Kanamycin, 50 μg/mL
  Growth temperature: 37°C
  Growth strain: DH5alpha
  Copy number: High Copy
Gene/Insert
  Gene/Insert name: iGluf (alt name: iGluSnFR E25D)
  Species: Synthetic; E. coli
  Insert size (bp): 1563
  Mutation: E25D
  Promoter: T7
  Tag / fusion protein: GST (N terminal on backbone)
  Cloning method: Restriction Enzyme; 5′ cloning site BamHI (not destroyed); 3′ cloning site EcoRI (not destroyed)
  Sequencing primers: 5′ T7 fwd
Terms and licenses: Academic/Nonprofit Terms; Industry Terms: Not Available to Industry
How to cite: pET41a iGluf was a gift from Katalin Torok (Addgene plasmid # 119833 ; http://n2t.net/addgene:119833 ; RRID:Addgene_119833)
