[The description below was written by a language model from this plasmid's Addgene catalogue record and pLannotate feature annotations shown in this document.]
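Description:
pET41a iGluf is a bacterial expression plasmid built on the pET41a backbone for producing recombinant iGluf, the fast E25D variant of the single-wavelength fluorescent glutamate indicator iGluSnFR, in E. coli. The plasmid, about 7.5 kb, is selected with kanamycin through an aph(3')-Ia KanR gene and replicates from a ColE1/pMB1-type origin. The catalogue lists it as high copy, although the feature table also shows the pBR322-derived bom region and the rop gene, which normally moderates copy number. An f1 origin is present as well, along with short tetracycline-resistance gene remnants that are non-functional backbone fragments.

Expression is driven by a T7 promoter immediately followed by a lac operator and the phage T7 gene 10 ribosome binding site. The plasmid carries its own lacI gene, so transcription is repressed until induction with IPTG in a host supplying T7 RNA polymerase, and a T7 terminator closes the unit. The reading frame begins with the backbone's N-terminal Schistosoma japonicum GST, followed by a His tag and an S-tag, which provide handles for affinity purification and detection. The roughly 1.56 kb insert, cloned between BamHI and EcoRI, has the sensor architecture visible in the annotation: a large fragment of the E. coli glutamate/aspartate-binding protein GltI, then a GFP-derived domain annotated as cEGFP, then a short C-terminal GltI fragment. Placing the fluorescent protein within the binding protein in this way couples glutamate binding to a change in green fluorescence. A further His-tag sequence is annotated downstream of the insert, though the record does not say whether it is translated as part of the fusion. The purified protein is suited to in vitro characterisation of the sensor.
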