Features (pLannotate 1.2.2; 24 found; start..end, strand, type, name):
     12..440     +  rep_origin     f1 ori (sequence partly withheld): f1 bacteriophage origin of replication; arrow indicates direction of (+) strand synthesis
    493..550     +  promoter       AmpR promoter (fragment): bla
    559..1374    -  CDS            KanR: aminoglycoside phosphotransferase; aph(3')-Ia; confers resistance to kanamycin in bacteria or G418 (Geneticin®) in eukaryotes
   1496..2084    +  rep_origin     ori: high-copy-number ColE1/pMB1/pBR322/pUC origin of replication
   2270..2409    -  misc_feature   bom: basis of mobility region from pBR322
   2511..2702    -  CDS            rop: Rop protein, which maintains plasmids at low copy number; rop
   2719..3099    +  CDS            YPB1_ECOLX: Protein predicted: Swiss-Prot protein existence level 4. From Escherichia coli.
   3161..3225    -  CDS            TcR (fragment): tetracycline efflux protein; tet; confers resistance to tetracycline
   3240..3261    -  protein_bind   CAP binding site: CAP binding activates transcription in the presence of cAMP. E. coli catabolite activator protein
   3274..4356    -  CDS            lacI: lac repressor; lacI; The lac repressor binds to the lac operator to inhibit transcription in E. coli. This inhibition can be relieved by adding lactose or isopropyl-β-D-thiogalactopyranoside (IPTG).
   4357..4434    -  promoter       lacI promoter: lacI
   4442..4721    -  CDS            TcR (fragment): tetracycline efflux protein; tet; confers resistance to tetracycline
   4747..4765    +  promoter       T7 promoter: promoter for bacteriophage T7 RNA polymerase
   4766..4790    +  protein_bind   lac operator: The lac repressor binds to the lac operator to inhibit transcription in E. coli. This inhibition can be relieved by adding lactose or isopropyl-β-D-thiogalactopyranoside (IPTG). lac repressor encoded by lacI
   4805..4827    +  RBS            RBS: efficient ribosome binding site from bacteriophage T7 gene 10 (Olins and Rangwala, 1989)
   4835..5488    +  CDS            GST26_SCHJA: Experimental evidence at protein level: Swiss-Prot protein existence level 1. GST isoenzymes appear to play a central role in the parasite detoxification system. Other functions are also suspected including a role in increasing the solubility of haematin in the parasite gut. From Schistosoma japonicum (Blood fluke).
   5516..5533    +  CDS            7xHis (fragment): 6xHis affinity tag
   5576..5620    +  CDS            S-Tag: affinity and epitope tag derived from pancreatic ribonuclease A
   5627..6430    +  CDS            gltI (fragment): GLTI_ECOLI - Also known as ybeJ, yzzK. Experimental evidence at protein level: Swiss-Prot protein existence level 1. Part of the ABC transporter complex GltIJKL involved in glutamate and aspartate uptake. Binds to both glutamate and aspartate. From Escherichia coli (strain K12).
   6443..7165    +  CDS            cEGFP: cEGFP is a basic (constitutively fluorescent) green fluorescent protein published in 2008, derived from Aequorea victoria.
   7178..7246    +  CDS            gltI (fragment): GLTI_ECOLI - Also known as ybeJ, yzzK. Experimental evidence at protein level: Swiss-Prot protein existence level 1. Part of the ABC transporter complex GltIJKL involved in glutamate and aspartate uptake. Binds to both glutamate and aspartate. From Escherichia coli (strain K12).
   7320..7343    +  CDS            9xHis (fragment): 9xHis affinity tag
   7369..7412    +  CDS            SET1 (fragment): solubility-enhancement tag derived from T7 phage gene 10B
   7420..7467    +  terminator     T7 terminator: transcription terminator for bacteriophage T7 RNA polymerase
>Addgene plasmid #119833 | pET41a iGluf | addgene full sequence | sequence record 236391 | Addgene NGS Result
TGGCGAATGGG
[124 nt withheld, positions 12-135]
C
[91 nt withheld, positions 137-227]
A
[49 nt withheld, positions 229-277]
CCTTTGACGTTGGAGTCCACGTTCTTT
[37 nt withheld, positions 305-341]
ACCCTATCTCGGTCTATTCTTTTGATTTATAAGGGATTTTGCCGATTTCGGCCTATTGGTTAAAAAATGA
GCTGATTTAACAAAAATTTAACGCGAATTTTAACAAAATATTAACGCTTACAATTTAGGTGGCACTTTTC
GGGGAAATGTGCGCGGAACCCCTATTTGTTTATTTTTCTAAATACATTCAAATATGTATCCGCTCATGAA
TTAATTCTTAGAAAAACTCATCGAGCATCAAATGAAACTGCAATTTATTCATATCAGGATTATCAATACC
ATATTTTTGAAAAAGCCGTTTCTGTAATGAAGGAGAAAACTCACCGAGGCAGTTCCATAGGATGGCAAGA
TCCTGGTATCGGTCTGCGATTCCGACTCGTCCAACATCAATACAACCTATTAATTTCCCCTCGTCAAAAA
TAAGGTTATCAAGTGAGAAATCACCATGAGTGACGACTGAATCCGGTGAGAATGGCAAAAGTTTATGCAT
TTCTTTCCAGACTTGTTCAACAGGCCAGCCATTACGCTCGTCATCAAAATCACTCGCATCAACCAAACCG
TTATTCATTCGTGATTGCGCCTGAGCGAGACGAAATACGCGATCGCTGTTAAAAGGACAATTACAAACAG
GAATCGAATGCAACCGGCGCAGGAACACTGCCAGCGCATCAACAATATTTTCACCTGAATCAGGATATTC
TTCTAATACCTGGAATGCTGTTTTCCCGGGGATCGCAGTGGTGAGTAACCATGCATCATCAGGAGTACGG
ATAAAATGCTTGATGGTCGGAAGAGGCATAAATTCCGTCAGCCAGTTTAGTCTGACCATCTCATCTGTAA
CATCATTGGCAACGCTACCTTTGCCATGTTTCAGAAACAACTCTGGCGCATCGGGCTTCCCATACAATCG
ATAGATTGTCGCACCTGATTGCCCGACATTATCGCGAGCCCATTTATACCCATATAAATCAGCATCCATG
TTGGAATTTAATCGCGGCCTAGAGCAAGACGTTTCCCGTTGAATATGGCTCATAACACCCCTTGTATTAC
TGTTTATGTAAGCAGACAGTTTTATTGTTCATGACCAAAATCCCTTAACGTGAGTTTTCGTTCCACTGAG
CGTCAGACCCCGTAGAAAAGATCAAAGGATCTTCTTGAGATCCTTTTTTTCTGCGCGTAATCTGCTGCTT
GCAAACAAAAAAACCACCGCTACCAGCGGTGGTTTGTTTGCCGGATCAAGAGCTACCAACTCTTTTTCCG
AAGGTAACTGGCTTCAGCAGAGCGCAGATACCAAATACTGTCCTTCTAGTGTAGCCGTAGTTAGGCCACC
ACTTCAAGAACTCTGTAGCACCGCCTACATACCTCGCTCTGCTAATCCTGTTACCAGTGGCTGCTGCCAG
TGGCGATAAGTCGTGTCTTACCGGGTTGGACTCAAGACGATAGTTACCGGATAAGGCGCAGCGGTCGGGC
TGAACGGGGGGTTCGTGCACACAGCCCAGCTTGGAGCGAACGACCTACACCGAACTGAGATACCTACAGC
GTGAGCTATGAGAAAGCGCCACGCTTCCCGAAGGGAGAAAGGCGGACAGGTATCCGGTAAGCGGCAGGGT
CGGAACAGGAGAGCGCACGAGGGAGCTTCCAGGGGGAAACGCCTGGTATCTTTATAGTCCTGTCGGGTTT
CGCCACCTCTGACTTGAGCGTCGATTTTTGTGATGCTCGTCAGGGGGGCGGAGCCTATGGAAAAACGCCA
GCAACGCGGCCTTTTTACGGTTCCTGGCCTTTTGCTGGCCTTTTGCTCACATGTTCTTTCCTGCGTTATC
CCCTGATTCTGTGGATAACCGTATTACCGCCTTTGAGTGAGCTGATACCGCTCGCCGCAGCCGAACGACC
GAGCGCAGCGAGTCAGTGAGCGAGGAAGCGGAAGAGCGCCTGATGCGGTATTTTCTCCTTACGCATCTGT
GCGGTATTTCACACCGCAATGGTGCACTCTCAGTACAATCTGCTCTGATGCCGCATAGTTAAGCCAGTAT
ACACTCCGCTATCGCTACGTGACTGGGTCATGGCTGCGCCCCGACACCCGCCAACACCCGCTGACGCGCC
CTGACGGGCTTGTCTGCTCCCGGCATCCGCTTACAGACAAGCTGTGACCGTCTCCGGGAGCTGCATGTGT
CAGAGGTTTTCACCGTCATCACCGAAACGCGCGAGGCAGCTGCGGTAAAGCTCATCAGCGTGGTCGTGAA
GCGATTCACAGATGTCTGCCTGTTCATCCGCGTCCAGCTCGTTGAGTTTCTCCAGAAGCGTTAATGTCTG
GCTTCTGATAAAGCGGGCCATGTTAAGGGCGGTTTTTTCCTGTTTGGTCACTGATGCCTCCGTGTAAGGG
GGATTTCTGTTCATGGGGGTAATGATACCGATGAAACGAGAGAGGATGCTCACGATACGGGTTACTGATG
ATGAACATGCCCGGTTACTGGAACGTTGTGAGGGTAAACAACTGGCGGTATGGATGCGGCGGGACCAGAG
AAAAATCACTCAGGGTCAATGCCAGCGCTTCGTTAATACAGATGTAGGTGTTCCACAGGGTAGCCAGCAG
CATCCTGCGATGCAGATCCGGAACATAATGGTGCAGGGCGCTGACTTCCGCGTTTCCAGACTTTACGAAA
CACGGAAACCGAAGACCATTCATGTTGTTGCTCAGGTCGCAGACGTTTTGCAGCAGCAGTCGCTTCACGT
TCGCTCGCGTATCGGTGATTCATTCTGCTAACCAGTAAGGCAACCCCGCCAGCCTAGCCGGGTCCTCAAC
GACAGGAGCACGATCATGCTAGTCATGCCCCGCGCCCACCGGAAGGAGCTGACTGGGTTGAAGGCTCTCA
AGGGCATCGGTCGAGATCCCGGTGCCTAATGAGTGAGCTAACTTACATTAATTGCGTTGCGCTCACTGCC
CGCTTTCCAGTCGGGAAACCTGTCGTGCCAGCTGCATTAATGAATCGGCCAACGCGCGGGGAGAGGCGGT
TTGCGTATTGGGCGCCAGGGTGGTTTTTCTTTTCACCAGTGAGACGGGCAACAGCTGATTGCCCTTCACC
GCCTGGCCCTGAGAGAGTTGCAGCAAGCGGTCCACGCTGGTTTGCCCCAGCAGGCGAAAATCCTGTTTGA
TGGTGGTTAACGGCGGGATATAACATGAGCTGTCTTCGGTATCGTCGTATCCCACTACCGAGATGTCCGC
ACCAACGCGCAGCCCGGACTCGGTAATGGCGCGCATTGCGCCCAGCGCCATCTGATCGTTGGCAACCAGC
ATCGCAGTGGGAACGATGCCCTCATTCAGCATTTGCATGGTTTGTTGAAAACCGGACATGGCACTCCAGT
CGCCTTCCCGTTCCGCTATCGGCTGAATTTGATTGCGAGTGAGATATTTATGCCAGCCAGCCAGACGCAG
ACGCGCCGAGACAGAACTTAATGGGCCCGCTAACAGCGCGATTTGCTGGTGACCCAATGCGACCAGATGC
TCCACGCCCAGTCGCGTACCGTCTTCATGGGAGAAAATAATACTGTTGATGGGTGTCTGGTCAGAGACAT
CAAGAAATAACGCCGGAACATTAGTGCAGGCAGCTTCCACAGCAATGGCATCCTGGTCATCCAGCGGATA
GTTAATGATCAGCCCACTGACGCGTTGCGCGAGAAGATTGTGCACCGCCGCTTTACAGGCTTCGACGCCG
CTTCGTTCTACCATCGACACCACCACGCTGGCACCCAGTTGATCGGCGCGAGATTTAATCGCCGCGACAA
TTTGCGACGGCGCGTGCAGGGCCAGACTGGAGGTGGCAACGCCAATCAGCAACGACTGTTTGCCCGCCAG
TTGTTGTGCCACGCGGTTGGGAATGTAATTCAGCTCCGCCATCGCCGCTTCCACTTTTTCCCGCGTTTTC
GCAGAAACGTGGCTGGCCTGGTTCACCACGCGGGAAACGGTCTGATAAGAGACACCGGCATACTCTGCGA
CATCGTATAACGTTACTGGTTTCACATTCACCACCCTGAATTGACTCTCTTCCGGGCGCTATCATGCCAT
ACCGCGAAAGGTTTTGCGCCATTCGATGGTGTCCGGGATCTCGACGCTCTCCCTTATGCGACTCCTGCAT
TAGGAAGCAGCCCAGTAGTAGGTTGAGGCCGTTGAGCACCGCCGCCGCAAGGAATGGTGCATGCAAGGAG
ATGGCGCCCAACAGTCCCCCGGCCACGGGGCCTGCCACCATACCCACGCCGAAACAAGCGCTCATGAGCC
CGAAGTGGCGAGCCCGATCTTCCCCATCGGTGATGTCGGCGATATAGGCGCCAGCAACCGCACCTGTGGC
GCCGGTGATGCCGGCCACGATGCGTCCGGCGTAGAGGATCGAGATCGATCTCGATCCCGCGAAATTAATA
CGACTCACTATAGGGGAATTGTGAGCGGATAACAATTCCCCTCTAGAAATAATTTTGTTTAACTTTAAGA
AGGAGATATACATATGTCCCCTATACTAGGTTATTGGAAAATTAAGGGCCTTGTGCAACCCACTCGACTT
CTTTTGGAATATCTTGAAGAAAAATATGAAGAGCATTTGTATGAGCGCGATGAAGGTGATAAATGGCGAA
ACAAAAAGTTTGAATTGGGTTTGGAGTTTCCCAATCTTCCTTATTATATTGATGGTGATGTTAAATTAAC
ACAGTCTATGGCCATCATACGTTATATAGCTGACAAGCACAACATGTTGGGTGGTTGTCCAAAAGAGCGT
GCAGAGATTTCAATGCTTGAAGGAGCGGTTTTGGATATTAGATACGGTGTTTCGAGAATTGCATATAGTA
AAGACTTTGAAACTCTCAAAGTTGATTTTCTTAGCAAGCTACCTGAAATGCTGAAAATGTTCGAAGATCG
TTTATGTCATAAAACATATTTAAATGGTGATCATGTAACCCATCCTGACTTCATGTTGTATGACGCTCTT
GATGTTGTTTTATACATGGACCCAATGTGCCTGGATGCGTTCCCAAAATTAGTTTGTTTTAAAAAACGTA
TTGAAGCTATCCCACAAATTGATAAGTACTTGAAATCCAGCAAGTATATAGCATGGCCTTTGCAGGGCTG
GCAAGCCACGTTTGGTGGTGGCGACCATCCTCCAAAATCGGATGGTTCAACTAGTGGTTCTGGTCATCAC
CATCACCATCACTCCGCGGGTCTGGTGCCACGCGGTAGTACTGCAATTGGTATGAAAGAAACCGCTGCTG
CTAAATTCGAACGCCAGCACATGGACAGCCCAGATCTGGGTACCGGTGGTGGCTCCGGTGATGACGACGA
CAAGAGTCCCATGGGATATCGGGGATCCGCCGCAGGCAGCACGCTGGACAAAATCGCCAAAAACGGTGTG
ATTGTCGTCGGTCACCGTGATTCTTCAGTGCCTTTCTCTTATTACGACAATCAGCAAAAAGTGGTGGGTT
ACTCGCAGGATTACTCCAACGCCATTGTTGAAGCAGTGAAAAAGAAACTCAACAAACCGGACTTGCAGGT
AAAACTGATTCCGATTACCTCACAAAACCGTATTCCACTGCTGCAAAACGGCACTTTCGATTTTGAATGT
GGTTCTACCACCAACAACGTCGAACGCCAAAAACAGGCGGCTTTCTCTGACACTATTTTCGTGGTCGGTA
CGCGCCTGTTGACCAAAAAGGGTGGCGATATCAAAGATTTTGCCAACCTGAAAGACAAAGCCGTAGTCGT
CACTTCCGGCACTACCTCTGAAGTTTTGCTCAACAAACTGAATGAAGAGCAAAAAATGAATATGCGCATC
ATCAGCGCCAAAGATCACGGTGACTCTTTCCGCACCCTGGAAAGCGGTCGTGCCGTTGCCTTTATGATGG
ATGACGTGCTGCTGGCCGGTGAACGTGCGAAAGCGAAGAAACCAGACAACTGGGAAATCGTCGGCAAGCC
GCAGTCTCAGGAGGCCTACGGTTGTATGTTGCGTAAAGATGATCCGCAGTTCAAAAAGCTGATGGATGAC
ACCATCGCTCAGGTGCAGACCTCCGGTGAAGCGGAAAAATGGTTTGATAAGTGGTTCAAAAATCCAATTC
TGGTGAGCCACAACGTCTATATCATGGCCGACAAGCAGAGGAACGGCATCAAGGCGAACTTCAAGATCCG
CCACAACATCGAGGACGGCGGCGTGCAGCTCGCCTACCACTACCAGCAGAACACCCCCATCGGCGACGGC
CCCGTGCTGCTGCCCGACAACCACTACCTGAGCACCCAGTCCAAACTTTCGAAAGACCCCAACGAGAAGC
GCGATCACATGGTCCTGCTGGAGTTCGTGACCGCCGCCGGGATCACTCTCGGCATGGACGAGCTGTACAA
GGGCGGTACCGGAGGGAGCATGGTGAGCAAGGGCGAGGAGCTGTTCACCGGGGTGGTGCCCATCCTGGTC
GAGCTGGACGGCGACGTAAACGGCCACAAGTTCAGCGTGTCCGGCGAGGGTGAGGGCGATGCCACCTACG
GCAAGCTGACCCTGAAGTTCATCTGCACCACCGGCAAGCTGCCCGTGCCCTGGCCCACCCTCGTGACCAC
CCTGACCTACGGCGTGCAGTGCTTCAGCCGCTACCCCGACCACATGAAGCAGCACGACTTCTTCAAGTCC
GCCATGCCCGAAGGCTACATCCAGGAGCGCACCATCTTCTTCAAGGACGACGGCAACTACAAGACCCGCG
CCGAGGTGAAGTTCGAGGGCGACACCCTGGTGAACCGCATCGAGCTGAAGGGCATCGACTTCAAGGAGGA
CGGCAACATCCTGGGGCATAAGCTGGAGTACAACTTTAACAACCCCCTGAACATGAATTTCGAACTGTCA
GACGAAATGAAAGCACTGTTCAAAGAACCGAATGACAAGGCACTGAAATAAGAATTCTGTACAGGCCTTG
GCGCGCCTGCAGGCGAGCTCCGTCGACAAGCTTGCGGCCGCACTCGAGCACCACCACCACCACCACCACC
ACTAATTGATTAATACCTAGGCTGCTAAACAAAGCCCGAAAGGAAGCTGAGTTGGCTGCTGCCACCGCTG
AGCAATAACTAGCATAACCCCTTGGGGCCTCTAAACGGGTCTTGAGGGGTTTTTTGCTGAAAGGAGGAAC
TATATCCGGAT
